Addgene plasmid #10742: 814 pSG5L HA PTEN 1-336
Depositing lab: William Sellers. Depositing organization: Dana-Farber Cancer Institute. Publication: Regulation of G1 progression by the PTEN tumor suppressor protein is linked to inhibition of the phosphatidylinositol 3-kinase/Akt pathway. Ramaswamy S, Nakamura N, Vazquez F, Batt DB, Perera S, Roberts TM, Sellers WR. Proc Natl Acad Sci U S A. 1999 Mar 2. 96(5):2110-5. 10.1073/pnas.96.5.2110 PubMed 10051603.
Backbone
  Vector backbone: pSG5L-HA
  Backbone size w/o insert (bp): 4100
  Vector type: Mammalian Expression
Growth in bacteria
  Bacterial resistance: Ampicillin, 100 μg/mL
  Growth temperature: 37°C
  Growth strain: DH5alpha
  Copy number: High Copy
Gene/Insert
  Gene/Insert name: PTEN
  Species: H. sapiens (human)
  Insert size (bp): 1000
  Mutation: Amino acids 1-336.
  Entrez Gene: PTEN (a.k.a. 10q23del, BZS, CWS1, DEC, GLM2, MHAM, MMAC1, PTEN1, PTENbeta, PTENgama, TEP1)
  Tag / fusion protein: HA (N terminal on backbone)
  Cloning method: Restriction Enzyme; 5′ cloning site BamHI (not destroyed); 3′ cloning site EcoRI (not destroyed)
  Sequencing primers: 5′ T7
Terms and licenses: Academic/Nonprofit Terms; Industry Terms: Not Available to Industry
How to cite: 814 pSG5L HA PTEN 1-336 was a gift from William Sellers (Addgene plasmid # 10742 ; http://n2t.net/addgene:10742 ; RRID:Addgene_10742)
