[The description below was written by a language model from this plasmid's Addgene catalogue record.]
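Description:
814 pSG5L HA PTEN 1-336 is a mammalian expression plasmid built on the pSG5L-HA backbone (about 4.1 kb without insert). It carries a roughly 1 kb fragment of the human tumor suppressor gene PTEN. The plasmid is maintained in E. coli as a high-copy construct under ampicillin selection. The record gives no feature table and does not name the promoter, polyadenylation signal or origin of replication, so these elements cannot be confirmed here. A T7 primer is listed for sequencing from the 5′ side, which implies a T7 promoter or primer site upstream of the insert. No mammalian selection marker is recorded, which fits use in transient transfection.

The insert encodes amino acids 1-336 of PTEN, a C-terminal truncation of the normally 403-residue protein. It was cloned between BamHI and EcoRI sites, both of which remain intact. The fragment is placed in frame with an HA epitope tag supplied by the backbone at the N terminus, so the truncated protein can be detected or immunoprecipitated with anti-HA antibodies. By general knowledge of PTEN structure, this truncation retains the N-terminal phosphatase domain and much of the C2 domain but removes the C-terminal tail.

The associated publication links PTEN regulation of G1 cell-cycle progression to inhibition of the phosphatidylinositol 3-kinase/Akt pathway. The construct is therefore suited to structure-function comparisons with full-length or other mutant PTEN alleles expressed in mammalian cells. Such experiments can test how loss of the C-terminal region affects protein expression, Akt signalling and growth suppression.
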