>Addgene plasmid #10742 | 814 pSG5L HA PTEN 1-336 | addgene partial sequence | sequence record 17615 | 10742 with T7
CCGGGACTTCCANGGCCTCCCCTACGACGTGCCCGACTACGCCTCCCTCGGATCCATGACAGCCATCATC
AAAGAGATCGTTAGCAGAAACAAAAGGAGATATCAAGAGGATGGATTCGACTTAGACTTGACCTATATTT
ATCCAAACATTATTGCTATGGGATTTCCTGCAGAAAGACTTGAAGGCGTATACAGGAACAATATTGATGA
TGTAGTAAGGTTTTTGGATTCAAAGCATAAAAACCATTACAAGATATACAATCTTTGTGCTGAAAGACAT
TATGACACCGCCAAATTTAATTGCAGAGTTGCACAATATCCTTTTGAAGACCATAACCCACCACAGCTAG
AACTTATCAAACCCTTTTGTGAAGATCTTGACCAATGGCTAAGTGAAGATGACAATCATGTTGCAGCAAT
TCACTGTAAAGCTGGAAAGGGACGAACTGGTGTAATGATATGTGCATATTTATTACATCGGGGCAAATTT
TTAAAGGCACAAGAGGCCCTAGATTTCTATGGGGAAGTAAGGACCAGAGACAAAAAGGGAGTAACTATTC
CCAGTCAGAGGCTNACG
